Addgene plasmid #174218: pMSCV-dCasRx-METTL3-PURO
Purpose: Expresses dCasRx-METTL3 in mammalian cell
Depositing lab: Qi Xie. Depositing organization: Westlake University. Publication: Epitranscriptomic editing of the RNA N6-methyladenosine modification by dCasRx conjugated methyltransferase and demethylase. Xia Z, Tang M, Ma J, Zhang H, Gimple RC, Prager BC, Tang H, Sun C, Liu F, Lin P, Mei Y, Du R, Rich JN, Xie Q. Nucleic Acids Res. 2021 Jul 21;49(13):7361-7374. doi: 10.1093/nar/gkab517. PubMed 34181729.
Backbone
  Vector backbone: pMSCV
  Vector type: Mammalian Expression, Lentiviral, CRISPR
  Selectable markers: Puromycin
Growth in bacteria
  Bacterial resistance: Ampicillin, 100 μg/mL
  Growth temperature: 37°C
  Growth strain: NEB Stable
  Copy number: Unknown
Gene/Insert
  Gene/Insert name: dCasRx-METTL3
  Insert size (bp): 4668
  Promoter: pMSCV
  Cloning method: Unknown
  Sequencing primers: 5′ CCCAAGAAGAAGAGAAAGGTGGAGG; 3′ TAAATTCTTAGGTTTAGAGATGATACCATCTGGGTACC
Terms and licenses: Academic/Nonprofit Terms; Industry Terms: Not Available to Industry
How to cite: pMSCV-dCasRx-METTL3-PURO was a gift from Qi Xie (Addgene plasmid # 174218 ; http://n2t.net/addgene:174218 ; RRID:Addgene_174218)
