[The description below was written by a language model from this plasmid's Addgene catalogue record and pLannotate feature annotations shown in this document.]
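Description:
pMSCV-dCasRx-METTL3-PURO is a mammalian expression and viral delivery plasmid for programmable RNA N6-methyladenosine (m6A) writing. Although the catalogue names the backbone pMSCV, it classes the vector as lentiviral, and the annotated sequence (about 11.7 kb) supports this. It shows a third-generation-style HIV-1 architecture: an RSV promoter fused to a truncated 5' LTR, the Ψ packaging signal with a gag fragment, the RRE for Rev-dependent export, and the cPPT/CTS. Downstream lie a WPRE and a 3' LTR region in which a murine embryonic stem cell virus LTR fragment sits just ahead of the truncated HIV-1 LTR. No separate internal promoter is annotated between the cPPT and the coding region. The catalogue lists the promoter only as "pMSCV", so expression may depend on the MSCV-derived LTR sequence, which would be copied to the 5' end during reverse transcription, though the record does not say this explicitly. In bacteria the plasmid is maintained by a high-copy ColE1/pUC-type origin and ampicillin resistance. An SV40 poly(A) signal and SV40 origin follow the 3' LTR.

The payload is a 4.7 kb fusion of RfxCas13d, the RNA-targeting type VI CRISPR protein (named dCasRx in the record, implying the catalytically inactive form), to human METTL3, the catalytic subunit of the m6A methyltransferase complex. Short FLAG and HA epitope sequences follow the fusion for detection. A puromycin N-acetyltransferase gene lies further downstream and allows selection of transduced cells. The element linking it to the fusion is not annotated. With a CasRx guide RNA supplied separately, the fusion is intended to direct site-specific m6A deposition on chosen transcripts in mammalian cells for epitranscriptomic editing studies.
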