Features (pLannotate 1.2.2; 28 found; start..end, strand, type, name):
     78..304     +  promoter       RSV promoter: Rous sarcoma virus enhancer/promoter
    305..485     +  LTR            5' LTR (truncated): truncated 5' long terminal repeat (LTR) from HIV-1
    532..657     +  misc_feature   HIV-1 Ψ: packaging signal of human immunodeficiency virus type 1
    641..979     +  CDS            HIV-1 gag (fragment): gag protein from human immunodeficiency virus 1; gag
   1150..1383    +  misc_feature   RRE: The Rev response element (RRE) of HIV-1 allows for Rev-dependent mRNA export from the nucleus to the cytoplasm.
   1760..1860    +  CDS            Rev (fragment): human immunodeficiency virus 1 (HIV-1) Rev protein; rev; enhances nuclear export of unspliced and incompletely spliced viral mRNAs
   1879..1995    +  misc_feature   cPPT/CTS: central polypurine tract and central termination sequence of HIV-1
   2058..4955    +  CDS            RfxCas13d: RNA-targeting Type VI CRISPR protein from Ruminococcus flavefaciens strain XPD3002 (Konermann et al., 2018)
   5022..6695    +  CDS            METTL3: MTA70_HUMAN - Also known as MTA70. Experimental evidence at protein level: Swiss-Prot protein existence level 1. The METTL3-METTL14 heterodimer forms a N6-methyltransferase complex that methylates adenosine residues at the N(6) position of some RNAs and regulates various processes such as the circadian clock, differentiation of embryonic and hematopoietic stem cells, cortical neurogenesis, response to DNA damage, differentiation of T-cells and primary miRNA processing (PubMed:22575960, PubMed:24284625, PubMed:25719671, PubMed:25799998, PubMed:26321680, PubMed:26593424, PubMed:27627798, PubMed:
   6696..6719    +  CDS            3xFLAG (fragment): three tandem FLAG® epitope tags
   6735..6761    +  CDS            3xHA (fragment): three tandem HA epitope tags
   6825..7424    +  CDS            PuroR: puromycin N-acetyltransferase; pac from Streptomyces alboniger; confers resistance to puromycin
   7437..8025    +  misc_feature   WPRE: woodchuck hepatitis virus posttranscriptional regulatory element
   8020..8124    +  CDS            nef (fragment): NEF_SIVS4 - Experimental evidence at protein level: Swiss-Prot protein existence level 1. Interferes with TCR signaling from the cell membrane. Interacts with CD247/TCRZ (TCR zeta chain) and exert potent down- regulation of cell surface TCR/CD3 complexes. From Simian immunodeficiency virus (isolate F236/smH4) (SIV-sm) (Simian immunodeficiency virus sooty mangabey monkey).
   8137..8551    +  LTR            3' LTR (fragment): 3' long terminal repeat from murine embryonic stem cell virus
   8574..8754    +  LTR            5' LTR (truncated): truncated 5' long terminal repeat (LTR) from HIV-1
   8826..8947    +  polyA_signal   SV40 poly(A) signal: SV40 polyadenylation signal
   8987..9122    +  rep_origin     SV40 ori: SV40 origin of replication
   9177..9199    -  protein_bind   lac operator (fragment): The lac repressor binds to the lac operator to inhibit transcription in E. coli. This inhibition can be relieved by adding lactose or isopropyl-β-D-thiogalactopyranoside (IPTG). lac repressor encoded by lacI
   9203..9233    -  promoter       lac promoter: promoter for the E. coli lac operon
   9248..9269    -  protein_bind   CAP binding site: CAP binding activates transcription in the presence of cAMP. E. coli catabolite activator protein
   9282..9374    -  CDS            lacI (fragment): lac repressor; lacI; The lac repressor binds to the lac operator to inhibit transcription in E. coli. This inhibition can be relieved by adding lactose or isopropyl-β-D-thiogalactopyranoside (IPTG).
   9557..10145   -  rep_origin     ori: high-copy-number ColE1/pMB1/pBR322/pUC origin of replication
  10316..11176   -  CDS            AmpR: β-lactamase; bla; confers resistance to ampicillin, carbenicillin, and related antibiotics
  11177..11281   -  promoter       AmpR promoter: bla
  11376..11411   +  CDS            rop (fragment): Rop protein, which maintains plasmids at low copy number; rop
  11513..11612   +  misc_feature   bom (fragment): basis of mobility region from pBR322
  11618..64      -  CDS            lacZα (fragment) (across the origin): LacZα fragment of β-galactosidase; lacZ fragment
>Addgene plasmid #174218 | pMSCV-dCasRx-METTL3-PURO | addgene full sequence | sequence record 347143 | Addgene NGS Result
AGGCGATTAAGTTGGGTAACGCCAGGGTTTTCCCAGTCACGACGTTGTAAAACGACGGCCAGTGCCAAGC
TGACGCGTGTAGTCTTATGCAATACTCTTGTAGTCTTGCAACATGGTAACGATGAGTTAGCAACATGCCT
TACAAGGAGAGAAAAAGCACCGTGCATGCCGATTGGTGGAAGTAAGGTGGTACGATCGTGCCTTATTAGG
AAGGCAACAGACGGGTCTGACATGGATTGGACGAACCACTGAATTGCCGCATTGCAGAGATATTGTATTT
AAGTGCCTAGCTCGATACATAAACGGGTCTCTCTGGTTAGACCAGATCTGAGCCTGGGAGCTCTCTGGCT
AACTAGGGAACCCACTGCTTAAGCCTCAATAAAGCTTGCCTTGAGTGCTTCAAGTAGTGTGTGCCCGTCT
GTTGTGTGACTCTGGTAACTAGAGATCCCTCAGACCCTTTTAGTCAGTGTGGAAAATCTCTAGCAGTGGC
GCCCGAACAGGGACTTGAAAGCGAAAGGGAAACCAGAGGAGCTCTCTCGACGCAGGACTCGGCTTGCTGA
AGCGCGCACGGCAAGAGGCGAGGGGCGGCGACTGGTGAGTACGCCAAAAATTTTGACTAGCGGAGGCTAG
AAGGAGAGAGATGGGTGCGAGAGCGTCAGTATTAAGCGGGGGAGAATTAGATCGCGATGGGAAAAAATTC
GGTTAAGGCCAGGGGGAAAGAAAAAATATAAATTAAAACATATAGTATGGGCAAGCAGGGAGCTAGAACG
ATTCGCAGTTAATCCTGGCCTGTTAGAAACATCAGAAGGCTGTAGACAAATACTGGGACAGCTACAACCA
TCCCTTCAGACAGGATCAGAAGAACTTAGATCATTATATAATACAGTAGCAACCCTCTATTGTGTGCATC
AAAGGATAGAGATAAAAGACACCAAGGAAGCTTTAGACAAGATAGAGGAAGAGCAAAACAAAAGTAAGAC
CACCGCACAGCAAGCGGCCACTGATCTTCAGACCTGGAGGAGGAGATATGAGGGACAATTGGAGAAGTGA
ATTATATAAATATAAAGTAGTAAAAATTGAACCATTAGGAGTAGCACCCACCAAGGCAAAGAGAAGAGTG
GTGCAGAGAGAAAAAAGAGCAGTGGGAATAGGAGCTTTGTTCCTTGGGTTCTTGGGAGCAGCAGGAAGCA
CTATGGGCGCAGCGTCAATGACGCTGACGGTACAGGCCAGACAATTATTGTCTGGTATAGTGCAGCAGCA
GAACAATTTGCTGAGGGCTATTGAGGCGCAACAGCATCTGTTGCAACTCACAGTCTGGGGCATCAAGCAG
CTCCAGGCAAGAATCCTGGCTGTGGAAAGATACCTAAAGGATCAACAGCTCCTGGGGATTTGGGGTTGCT
CTGGAAAACTCATTTGCACCACTGCTGTGCCTTGGAATGCTAGTTGGAGTAATAAATCTCTGGAACAGAT
TTGGAATCACACGACCTGGATGGAGTGGGACAGAGAAATTAACAATTACACAAGCTTAATACACTCCTTA
ATTGAAGAATCGCAAAACCAGCAAGAAAAGAATGAACAAGAATTATTGGAATTAGATAAATGGGCAAGTT
TGTGGAATTGGTTTAACATAACAAATTGGCTGTGGTATATAAAATTATTCATAATGATAGTAGGAGGCTT
GGTAGGTTTAAGAATAGTTTTTGCTGTACTTTCTATAGTGAATAGAGTTAGGCAGGGATATTCACCATTA
TCGTTTCAGACCCACCTCCCAACCCCGAGGGGACCCGACAGGCCCGAAGGAATAGAAGAAGAAGGTGGAG
AGAGAGACAGAGACAGATCCATTCGATTAGTGAACGGATCTCGACGGTATCGGTTAACTTTTAAAAGAAA
AGGGGGGATTGGGGGGTACAGTGCAGGGGAAAGAATAGTAGACATAATAGCAACAGACATACAAACTAAA
GAATTACAAAAACAAATTACAAAATTCAAAATTTTATCGATACTAGAGCTAGAGCTAGCGCATGAGCCCC
AAGAAGAAGAGAAAGGTGGAGGCCAGCATCGAAAAAAAAAAGTCCTTCGCCAAGGGCATGGGCGTGAAGT
CCACACTCGTGTCCGGCTCCAAAGTGTACATGACAACCTTCGCCGAAGGCAGCGACGCCAGGCTGGAAAA
GATCGTGGAGGGCGACAGCATCAGGAGCGTGAATGAGGGCGAGGCCTTCAGCGCTGAAATGGCCGATAAA
AACGCCGGCTATAAGATCGGCAACGCCAAATTCAGCCATCCTAAGGGCTACGCCGTGGTGGCTAACAACC
CTCTGTATACAGGACCCGTCCAGCAGGATATGCTCGGCCTGAAGGAAACTCTGGAAAAGAGGTACTTCGG
CGAGAGCGCTGATGGCAATGACAATATTTGTATCCAGGTGATCCATAACATCCTGGACATTGAAAAAATC
CTCGCCGAATACATTACCAACGCCGCCTACGCCGTCAACAATATCTCCGGCCTGGATAAGGACATTATTG
GATTCGGCAAGTTCTCCACAGTGTATACCTACGACGAATTCAAAGACCCCGAGCACCATAGGGCCGCTTT
CAACAATAACGATAAGCTCATCAACGCCATCAAGGCCCAGTATGACGAGTTCGACAACTTCCTCGATAAC
CCCAGACTCGGCTATTTCGGCCAGGCCTTTTTCAGCAAGGAGGGCAGAAATTACATCATCAATTACGGCA
ACGAATGCTATGACATTCTGGCCCTCCTGAGCGGACTGGCGCACTGGGTGGTCGCTAACAACGAAGAAGA
GTCCAGGATCTCCAGGACCTGGCTCTACAACCTCGATAAGAACCTCGACAACGAATACATCTCCACCCTC
AACTACCTCTACGACAGGATCACCAATGAGCTGACCAACTCCTTCTCCAAGAACTCCGCCGCCAACGTGA
ACTATATTGCCGAAACTCTGGGAATCAACCCTGCCGAATTCGCCGAACAATATTTCAGATTCAGCATTAT
GAAAGAGCAGAAAAACCTCGGATTCAATATCACCAAGCTCAGGGAAGTGATGCTGGACAGGAAGGATATG
TCCGAGATCAGGAAAAATCATAAGGTGTTCGACTCCATCAGGACCAAGGTCTACACCATGATGGACTTTG
TGATTTATAGGTATTACATCGAAGAGGATGCCAAGGTGGCTGCCGCCAATAAGTCCCTCCCCGATAATGA
GAAGTCCCTGAGCGAGAAGGATATCTTTGTGATTAACCTGAGGGGCTCCTTCAACGACGACCAGAAGGAT
GCCCTCTACTACGATGAAGCTAATAGAATTTGGAGAAAGCTCGAAAATATCATGCACAACATCAAGGAAT
TTAGGGGAAACAAGACAAGAGAGTATAAGAAGAAGGACGCCCCTAGACTGCCCAGAATCCTGCCCGCTGG
CCGTGATGTTTCCGCCTTCAGCAAACTCATGTATGCCCTGACCATGTTCCTGGATGGCAAGGAGATCAAC
GACCTCCTGACCACCCTGATTAATAAATTCGATAACATCCAGAGCTTCCTGAAGGTGATGCCTCTCATCG
GAGTCAACGCTAAGTTCGTGGAGGAATACGCCTTTTTCAAAGACTCCGCCAAGATCGCCGATGAGCTGAG
GCTGATCAAGTCCTTCGCTAGAATGGGAGAACCTATTGCCGATGCCAGGAGGGCCATGTATATCGACGCC
ATCCGTATTTTAGGAACCAACCTGTCCTATGATGAGCTCAAGGCCCTCGCCGACACCTTTTCCCTGGACG
AGAACGGAAACAAGCTCAAGAAAGGCAAGCACGGCATGAGAAATTTCATTATTAATAACGTGATCAGCAA
TAAAAGGTTCCACTACCTGATCAGATACGGTGATCCTGCCCACCTCCATGAGATCGCCAAAAACGAGGCC
GTGGTGAAGTTCGTGCTCGGCAGGATCGCTGACATCCAGAAAAAACAGGGCCAGAACGGCAAGAACCAGA
TCGACAGGTACTACGAAACTTGTATCGGAAAGGATAAGGGCAAGAGCGTGAGCGAAAAGGTGGACGCTCT
CACAAAGATCATCACCGGAATGAACTACGACCAATTCGACAAGAAAAGGAGCGTCATTGAGGACACCGGC
AGGGAAAACGCCGAGAGGGAGAAGTTTAAAAAGATCATCAGCCTGTACCTCACCGTGATCTACCACATCC
TCAAGAATATTGTCAATATCAACGCCAGGTACGTCATCGGATTCCATTGCGTCGAGCGTGATGCTCAACT
GTACAAGGAGAAAGGCTACGACATCAATCTCAAGAAACTGGAAGAGAAGGGATTCAGCTCCGTCACCAAG
CTCTGCGCTGGCATTGATGAAACTGCCCCCGATAAGAGAAAGGACGTGGAAAAGGAGATGGCTGAAAGAG
CCAAGGAGAGCATTGACAGCCTCGAGAGCGCCAACCCCAAGCTGTATGCCAATTACATCAAATACAGCGA
CGAGAAGAAAGCCGAGGAGTTCACCAGGCAGATTAACAGGGAGAAGGCCAAAACCGCCCTGAACGCCTAC
CTGAGGAACACCAAGTGGAATGTGATCATCAGGGAGGACCTCCTGAGAATTGACAACAAGACATGTACCC
TGTTCGCAAACAAGGCCGTCGCCCTGGAAGTGGCCAGGTATGTCCACGCCTATATCAACGACATTGCCGA
GGTCAATTCCTACTTCCAACTGTACCATTACATCATGCAGAGAATTATCATGAATGAGAGGTACGAGAAA
AGCAGCGGAAAGGTGTCCGAGTACTTCGACGCTGTGAATGACGAGAAGAAGTACAACGATAGGCTCCTGA
AACTGCTGTGTGTGCCTTTCGGCTACTGTATCCCCAGGTTTAAGAACCTGAGCATCGAGGCCCTGTTCGA
TAGGAACGAGGCCGCCAAGTTCGACAAGGAGAAAAAGAAGGTGTCCGGCAATTCCGGATCCGGAAAGCGA
CCTGCCGCCACAAAGAAGGCTGGACAGGCTAAGAAGAAGAAAGGTAGTTCCATGTCGGACACGTGGAGCT
CTATCCAGGCCCACAAGAAGCAGCTGGACTCTCTGCGGGAGAGGCTGCAGCGGAGGCGGAAGCAGGACTC
GGGGCACTTGGATCTACGGAATCCAGAGGCAGCATTGTCTCCAACCTTCCGTAGTGACAGCCCAGTGCCT
ACTGCACCCACCTCTGGTGGCCCTAAGCCCAGCACAGCTTCAGCAGTTCCTGAATTAGCTACAGATCCTG
AGTTAGAGAAGAAGTTGCTACACCACCTCTCTGATCTGGCCTTAACATTGCCCACTGATGCTGTGTCCAT
CTGTCTTGCCATCTCCACGCCAGATGCTCCTGCCACTCAAGATGGGGTAGAAAGCCTCCTGCAGAAGTTT
GCAGCTCAGGAGTTGATTGAGGTAAAGCGAGGTCTCCTACAAGATGATGCACATCCTACTCTTGTAACCT
ATGCTGACCATTCCAAGCTCTCTGCCATGATGGGTGCTGTGGCAGAAAAGAAGGGCCCTGGGGAGGTAGC
AGGGACTGTCACAGGGCAGAAGCGGCGTGCAGAACAGGACTCGACTACAGTAGCTGCCTTTGCCAGTTCG
TTAGTCTCTGGTCTGAACTCTTCAGCATCGGAACCAGCAAAGGAGCCAGCCAAGAAATCAAGGAAACATG
CTGCCTCAGATGTTGATCTGGAGATAGAGAGCCTTCTGAACCAACAGTCCACTAAGGAACAACAGAGCAA
GAAGGTCAGTCAGGAGATCCTAGAGCTATTAAATACTACAACAGCCAAGGAACAATCCATTGTTGAAAAA
TTTCGCTCTCGAGGTCGGGCCCAAGTGCAAGAATTCTGTGACTATGGAACCAAGGAGGAGTGCATGAAAG
CCAGTGATGCTGATCGACCCTGTCGCAAGCTGCACTTCAGACGAATTATCAATAAACACACTGATGAGTC
TTTAGGTGACTGCTCTTTCCTTAATACATGTTTCCACATGGATACCTGCAAGTATGTTCACTATGAAATT
GATGCTTGCATGGATTCTGAGGCCCCTGGCAGCAAAGACCACACGCCAAGCCAGGAGCTTGCTCTTACAC
AGAGTGTCGGAGGTGATTCCAGTGCAGACCGACTCTTCCCACCTCAGTGGATCTGTTGTGATATCCGCTA
CCTGGACGTCAGTATCTTGGGCAAGTTTGCAGTTGTGATGGCTGACCCACCCTGGGATATTCACATGGAA
CTGCCCTATGGGACCCTGACAGATGATGAGATGCGCAGGCTCAACATACCCGTACTACAGGATGATGGCT
TTCTCTTCCTCTGGGTCACAGGCAGGGCCATGGAGTTGGGGAGAGAATGTCTAAACCTCTGGGGGTATGA
ACGGGTAGATGAAATTATTTGGGTGAAGACAAATCAACTGCAACGCATCATTCGGACAGGCCGTACAGGT
CACTGGTTGAACCATGGGAAGGAACACTGCTTGGTTCGTTCCACCAGTCATAAACCAGATGAAATCTATG
GCATGATTGAAAGACTATCTCCTGGCACTCGCAAGATTGAGTTATTTGGACGACCACACAATGTGCAACC
CAACTGGATCACCCTTGGAAACCAACTGGATGGGATCCACCTACTAGACCCAGATGTGGTTGCACGGTTC
AAGCAAAGGTACCCAGATGGTATCATCTCTAAACCTAAGAATTTAGACTACAAAGACGATGACGATAAAG
GGGGCGGTGGAGGTTACCCATACGATGTTCCAGATTACGCTGCTGAGGGCAGAGGAAGTCTTCTAACATG
CGGTGACGTGGAGGAGAATCCCGGCCCTTCCGGGATGACCGAGTACAAGCCCACGGTGCGCCTCGCCACC
CGCGACGACGTCCCCAGGGCCGTACGCACCCTCGCCGCCGCGTTCGCCGACTACCCCGCCACGCGCCACA
CCGTCGATCCGGACCGCCACATCGAGCGGGTCACCGAGCTGCAAGAACTCTTCCTCACGCGCGTCGGGCT
CGACATCGGCAAGGTGTGGGTCGCGGACGACGGCGCCGCGGTGGCGGTCTGGACCACGCCGGAGAGCGTC
GAAGCGGGGGCGGTGTTCGCCGAGATCGGCCCGCGCATGGCCGAGTTGAGCGGTTCCCGGCTGGCCGCGC
AGCAACAGATGGAAGGCCTCCTGGCGCCGCACCGGCCCAAGGAGCCCGCGTGGTTCCTGGCCACCGTCGG
CGTCTCGCCCGACCACCAGGGCAAGGGTCTGGGCAGCGCCGTCGTGCTCCCCGGAGTGGAGGCGGCCGAG
CGCGCCGGGGTGCCCGCCTTCCTGGAGACCTCCGCGCCCCGCAACCTCCCCTTCTACGAGCGGCTCGGCT
TCACCGTCACCGCCGACGTCGAGGTGCCCGAAGGACCGCGCACCTGGTGCATGACCCGCAAGCCCGGTGC
CTGAATCTAGGTCGACAATCAACCTCTGGATTACAAAATTTGTGAAAGATTGACTGGTATTCTTAACTAT
GTTGCTCCTTTTACGCTATGTGGATACGCTGCTTTAATGCCTTTGTATCATGCTATTGCTTCCCGTATGG
CTTTCATTTTCTCCTCCTTGTATAAATCCTGGTTGCTGTCTCTTTATGAGGAGTTGTGGCCCGTTGTCAG
GCAACGTGGCGTGGTGTGCACTGTGTTTGCTGACGCAACCCCCACTGGTTGGGGCATTGCCACCACCTGT
CAGCTCCTTTCCGGGACTTTCGCTTTCCCCCTCCCTATTGCCACGGCGGAACTCATCGCCGCCTGCCTTG
CCCGCTGCTGGACAGGGGCTCGGCTGTTGGGCACTGACAATTCCGTGGTGTTGTCGGGGAAATCATCGTC
CTTTCCTTGGCTGCTCGCCTGTGTTGCCACCTGGATTCTGCGCGGGACGTCCTTCTGCTACGTCCCTTCG
GCCCTCAATCCAGCGGACCTTCCTTCCCGCGGCCTGCTGCCGGCTCTGCGGCCTCTTCCGCGTCTTCGCC
TTCGCCCTCAGACGAGTCGGATCTCCCTTTGGGCCGCCTCCCCGCCTGGTACCTTTAAGACCAATGACTT
ACAAGGCAGCTGTAGATCTTAGCCACTTTTTAAAAGAAAAGGGGGGACTGGAAGGGCTAATTCACTCCCA
ACGATGTCAAGAATTGTGAAAGACCCCACCTGTAGGTTTGGCAAGTTAGCTTAAGTAACGCCATTTTGCA
AGGCATGGAAAATACATAACTGAGAATAGAGAAGTTCAGATCAAGGTTAGGAACAGAGAGACAGCAGAAT
ATGGGCCAAACAGGATATCTGTGGTAAGCAGTTCCTGCCCCGGCTCAGGGCCAAGAACAGATGGTCCCCA
GATGCGGTCCCGCCCTCAGCAGTTTCTAGCGAACCATCAGATGTTTCCAGGGTGCCCCAAGGACCTGAAA
TGACCCTGTGCCTTATTTGAACTAACCAATCAGTTTGCTTCTTGCTTCTGTTTGTGTGCTTCTGCTCCCT
GAGCTCAATAAAAGAGCCCACAACCCCTCACTTGGTGGGCCAGTCCTCTGATAGACTGTGTCCCCTGGAT
ACCCGTATATCGATTCTGCTTTTTGCTTCTACTGGGTCTCTCTGGTTAGACCAGATCTGAGCCTGGGAGC
TCTCTGGCTAACTAGGGAACCCACTGCTTAAGCCTCAATAAAGCTTGCCTTGAGTGCTTCAAGTAGTGTG
TGCCCGTCTGTTGTGTGACTCTGGTAACTAGAGATCCCTCAGACCCTTTCAGTCAGTGTGGAAAATCTCT
AGCAGTAGTAGTTCATGTCATCTTATTATTCAGTATTTATAACTTGCAAAGAAATGAATATCAGAGAGTG
AGAGGAACTTGTTTATTGCAGCTTATAATGGTTACAAATAAAGCAATAGCATCACAAATTTCACAAATAA
AGCATTTTTTTCACTGCATTCTAGTTGTGGTTTGTCCAAACTCATCAATGTATCTTATCATGTCTGGCTC
TAGCTATCCCGCCCCTAACTCCGCCCATCCCGCCCCTAACTCCGCCCAGTTCCGCCCATTCTCCGCCCCA
TGGCTGACTAATTTTTTTTATTTATGCAGAGGCCGAGGCCGCCTCGGCCTCTGAGCTATTCCAGAAGTAG
TGAGGAGGCTTTTTTGGAGGCCTAGACTTTTGCAGAGACCAAATTCGTAATCATGTCATAGCTGTTTCCT
GTGTGAAATTGTTATCCGCTCACAATTCCACACAACATACGAGCCGGAAGCATAAAGTGTAAAGCCTGGG
GTGCCTAATGAGTGAGCTAACTCACATTAATTGCGTTGCGCTCACTGCCCGCTTTCCAGTCGGGAAACCT
GTCGTGCCAGCTGCATTAATGAATCGGCCAACGCGCGGGGAGAGGCGGTTTGCGTATTGGGCGCTCTTCC
GCTTCCTCGCTCACTGACTCGCTGCGCTCGGTCGTTCGGCTGCGGCGAGCGGTATCAGCTCACTCAAAGG
CGGTAATACGGTTATCCACAGAATCAGGGGATAACGCAGGAAAGAACATGTGAGCAAAAGGCCAGCAAAA
GGCCAGGAACCGTAAAAAGGCCGCGTTGCTGGCGTTTTTCCATAGGCTCCGCCCCCCTGACGAGCATCAC
AAAAATCGACGCTCAAGTCAGAGGTGGCGAAACCCGACAGGACTATAAAGATACCAGGCGTTTCCCCCTG
GAAGCTCCCTCGTGCGCTCTCCTGTTCCGACCCTGCCGCTTACCGGATACCTGTCCGCCTTTCTCCCTTC
GGGAAGCGTGGCGCTTTCTCATAGCTCACGCTGTAGGTATCTCAGTTCGGTGTAGGTCGTTCGCTCCAAG
CTGGGCTGTGTGCACGAACCCCCCGTTCAGCCCGACCGCTGCGCCTTATCCGGTAACTATCGTCTTGAGT
CCAACCCGGTAAGACACGACTTATCGCCACTGGCAGCAGCCACTGGTAACAGGATTAGCAGAGCGAGGTA
TGTAGGCGGTGCTACAGAGTTCTTGAAGTGGTGGCCTAACTACGGCTACACTAGAAGAACAGTATTTGGT
ATCTGCGCTCTGCTGAAGCCAGTTACCTTCGGAAAAAGAGTTGGTAGCTCTTGATCCGGCAAACAAACCA
CCGCTGGTAGCGGTGGTTTTTTTGTTTGCAAGCAGCAGATTACGCGCAGAAAAAAAGGATCTCAAGAAGA
TCCTTTGATCTTTTCTACGGGGTCTGACGCTCAGTGGAACGAAAACTCACGTTAAGGGATTTTGGTCATG
AGATTATCAAAAAGGATCTTCACCTAGATCCTTTTAAATTAAAAATGAAGTTTTAAATCAATCTAAAGTA
TATATGAGTAAACTTGGTCTGACAGTTACCAATGCTTAATCAGTGAGGCACCTATCTCAGCGATCTGTCT
ATTTCGTTCATCCATAGTTGCCTGACTCCCCGTCGTGTAGATAACTACGATACGGGAGGGCTTACCATCT
GGCCCCAGTGCTGCAATGATACCGCGAGACCCACGCTCACCGGCTCCAGATTTATCAGCAATAAACCAGC
CAGCCGGAAGGGCCGAGCGCAGAAGTGGTCCTGCAACTTTATCCGCCTCCATCCAGTCTATTAATTGTTG
CCGGGAAGCTAGAGTAAGTAGTTCGCCAGTTAATAGTTTGCGCAACGTTGTTGCCATTGCTACAGGCATC
GTGGTGTCACGCTCGTCGTTTGGTATGGCTTCATTCAGCTCCGGTTCCCAACGATCAAGGCGAGTTACAT
GATCCCCCATGTTGTGCAAAAAAGCGGTTAGCTCCTTCGGTCCTCCGATCGTTGTCAGAAGTAAGTTGGC
CGCAGTGTTATCACTCATGGTTATGGCAGCACTGCATAATTCTCTTACTGTCATGCCATCCGTAAGATGC
TTTTCTGTGACTGGTGAGTACTCAACCAAGTCATTCTGAGAATAGTGTATGCGGCGACCGAGTTGCTCTT
GCCCGGCGTCAATACGGGATAATACCGCGCCACATAGCAGAACTTTAAAAGTGCTCATCATTGGAAAACG
TTCTTCGGGGCGAAAACTCTCAAGGATCTTACCGCTGTTGAGATCCAGTTCGATGTAACCCACTCGTGCA
CCCAACTGATCTTCAGCATCTTTTACTTTCACCAGCGTTTCTGGGTGAGCAAAAACAGGAAGGCAAAATG
CCGCAAAAAAGGGAATAAGGGCGACACGGAAATGTTGAATACTCATACTCTTCCTTTTTCAATATTATTG
AAGCATTTATCAGGGTTATTGTCTCATGAGCGGATACATATTTGAATGTATTTAGAAAAATAAACAAATA
GGGGTTCCGCGCACATTTCCCCGAAAAGTGCCACCTGACGTCTAAGAAACCATTATTATCATGACATTAA
CCTATAAAAATAGGCGTATCACGAGGCCCTTTCGTCTCGCGCGTTTCGGTGATGACGGTGAAAACCTCTG
ACACATGCAGCTCCCGGAGACGGTCACAGCTTGTCTGTAAGCGGATGCCGGGAGCAGACAAGCCCGTCAG
GGCGCGTCAGCGGGTGTTGGCGGGTGTCGGGGCTGGCTTAACTATGCGGCATCAGAGCAGATTGTACTGA
GAGTGCACCATATGCGGTGTGAAATACCGCACAGATGCGTAAGGAGAAAATACCGCATCAGGCGCCATTC
GCCATTCAGGCTGCGCAACTGTTGGGAAGGGCGATCGGTGCGGGCCTCTTCGCTATTACGCCAGCTGGCG
AAAGGGGGATGTGCTGCA
